>Addgene plasmid #154066 | EC71167 | addgene full sequence | sequence record 312954 | Addgene NGS Result
ACCCTGTGGTTGGCATGCACATACAAATGGACGAACGGATAAACCTTTTCACGCCCTTTTAAATATCCGA
TTATTCTAATAAACGCTCTTTTCTCTTAGGTTTACCCGCCAATATATCCTGTCAAACACTGATAGTTTAA
ACCACTTCGTGCAGAAGACAAGTAAGGAGCTGCAGTGCAGCGTGACCCGGTCGTGCCCCTCTCTAGAGAT
AATGAGCATTGCATGTCTAAGTTATAAAAAATTACCACATATTTTTTTTGTCACACTTGTTTGAAGTGCA
GTTTATCTATCTTTATACATATATTTAAACTTTACTCTACGAATAATATAATCTATAGTACTACAATAAT
ATCAGTGTTTTAGAGAATCATATAAATGAACAGTTAGACATGGTCTAAAGGACAATTGAGTATTTTGACA
ACAGGACTCTACAGTTTTATCTTTTTAGTGTGCATGTGTTCTCCTTTTTTTTTGCAAATAGCTTCACCTA
TATAATACTTCATCCATTTTATTAGTACATCCATTTAGGGTTTAGGGTTAATGGTTTTTATAGACTAATT
TTTTTAGTACATCTATTTTATTCTATTTTAGCCTCTAAATTAAGAAAACTAAAACTCTATTTTAGTTTTT
TTATTTAATAATTTAGATATAAAATAGAATAAAATAAAGTGACTAAAAATTAAACAAATACCCTTTAAGA
AATTAAAAAAACTAAGGAAACATTTTTCTTGTTTCGAGTAGATAATGCCAGCCTGTTAAACGCCGTCGAC
GAGTCTAACGGACACCAACCAGCGAACCAGCAGCGTCGCGTCGGGCCAAGCGAAGCAGACGGCACGGCAT
CTCTGTCGCTGCCTCTGGACCCCTCTCGAGAGTTCCGCTCCACCGTTGGACTTGCTCCGCTGTCGGCATC
CAGAAATTGCGTGGCGGAGCGGCAGACGTGAGCCGGCACGGCAGGCGGCCTCCTCCTCCTCTCACGGCAC
CGGCAGCTACGGGGGATTCCTTTCCCACCGCTCCTTCGCTTTCCCTTCCTCGCCCGCCGTAATAAATAGA
CACCCCCTCCACACCCTCTTTCCCCAACCTCGTGTTGTTCGGAGCGCACACACACACAACCAGATCTCCC
CCAAATCCACCCGTCGGCACCTCCGCTTCAAGGTACGCCGCTCGTCCTCCCCCCCCCCCCCTCTCTACCT
TCTCTAGATCGGCGTTCCGGTCCATGGTTAGGGCCCGGTAGTTCTACTTCTGTTCATGTTTGTGTTAGAT
CCGTGTTTGTGTTAGATCCGTGCTGCTAGCGTTCGTACACGGATGCGACCTGTACGTCAGACACGTTCTG
ATTGCTAACTTGCCAGTGTTTCTCTTTGGGGAATCCTGGGATGGCTCTAGCCGTTCCGCAGACGGGATCG
ATTTCATGATTTTTTTTGTTTCGTTGCATAGGGTTTGGTTTGCCCTTTTCCTTTATTTCAATATATGCCG
TGCACTTGTTTGTCGGGTCATCTTTTCATGCTTTTTTTTGTCTTGGTTGTGATGATGTGGTCTGGTTGGG
CGGTCGTTCTAGATCGGAGTAGAATTAATTCTGTTTCAAACTACCTGGTGGATTTATTAATTTTGGATCT
GTATGTGTGTGCCATACATATTCATAGTTACGAATTGAAGATGATGGATGGAAATATCGATCTAGGATAG
GTATACATGTTGATGCGGGTTTTACTGATGCATATACAGAGATGCTTTTTGTTCGCTTGGTTGTGATGAT
GTGGTGTGGTTGGGCGGTCGTTCATTCGTTCTAGATCGGAGTAGAATACTGTTTCAAACTACCTGGTGTA
TTTATTAATTTTGGAACTGTATGTGTGTGTCATACATCTTCATAGTTACGAGTTTAAGATGGATGGAAAT
ATCGATCTAGGATAGGTATACATGTTGATGTGGGTTTTACTGATGCATATACATGATGGCATATGCAGCA
TCTATTCATATGCTCTAACCTTGAGTACCTATCTATTATAATAAACAAGTATGTTTTATAATTATTTTGA
TCTTGATATACTTGGATGATGGCATATGCAGCAGCTATATGTGGATTTTTTTAGCCCTGCCTTCATACGC
TATTTATTTGCTTGGTACTGTTTCTTTTGTCGATGCTCACCCTGTTGTTTGGTGTTACTTCTGCAGTACT
GACCTAATAACTTCGTATAGCATACATTATACGAAGTTATATTAAGGGTTGAATGAAAACTAATCTTTTT
CTCTTTCTCATCTTTTCACTTCTCCTATCATTATCCTCGGCCGAATTCGGAGGTGTGAGCAAGGGCGAGG
AGGATAACATGGCCATCATCAAGGAGTTCATGCGCTTCAAGGTGCACATGGAGGGCTCCGTGAACGGCCA
CGAGTTCGAGATCGAGGGCGAGGGCGAGGGCCGCCCCTACGAGGGCACCCAGACCGCCAAGCTGAAGGTG
ACCAAGGGTGGCCCCCTGCCCTTCGCCTGGGACATCCTGTCCCCTCAGTTCATGTACGGCTCCAAGGCCT
ACGTGAAGCACCCCGCCGACATCCCCGACTACTTGAAGCTGTCCTTCCCCGAGGGCTTCAAGTGGGAGCG
CGTGATGAACTTCGAGGACGGCGGCGTGGTGACCGTGACCCAGGACTCCTCCCTGCAGGACGGCGAGTTC
ATCTACAAGGTGAAGCTGCGCGGCACCAACTTCCCCTCCGACGGCCCCGTAATGCAGAAGAAAACCATGG
GCTGGGAGGCCTCCTCCGAGCGGATGTACCCCGAGGACGGCGCCCTGAAGGGCGAGATCAAGCAGAGGCT
GAAGCTGAAGGACGGCGGCCACTACGACGCTGAGGTCAAGACCACCTACAAGGCCAAGAAGCCCGTGCAG
CTGCCCGGCGCCTACAACGTCAACATCAAGTTGGACATCACCTCCCACAACGAGGACTACACCATCGTGG
AACAGTACGAACGCGCCGAGGGCCGCCACTCCACCGGCGGCATGGACGAGCTGTACAAGGGTGGCCATGA
TGAGCTTTAAGCTTCTCTAGCTAGAGTCGATCGACAAGCTCGAGTTTCTCCATAATAATGTGTGAGTAGT
TCCCAGATAAGGGAATTAGGGTTCCTATAGGGTTTCGCTCATGTGTTGAGCATATAAGAAACCCTTAGTA
TGTATTTGTATTTGTAAAATACTTCTATCAATAAAATTTCTAATTCCTAAAACCAAAATCCAGTACTAAA
ATCCAGATCGCTGACCTAATAACTTCGTATAGCATACATTATACGAAGTTATATTAAGGGTTGAATGAAA
ACTAATCTTTTTCTCTTTCTCATCTTTTCACTTCTCCTATCATTATCCTCGGCCGAATTCGGAGGTATGG
TGAGCAAGGGCGAGGAGCTGTTCACCGGGGTGGTGCCCATCCTGGTCGAGCTGGACGGCGACGTAAACGG
CCACAAGTTCAGCGTGTCCGGCGAGGGCGAGGGCGATGCCACCTACGGCAAGCTGACCCTGAAGTTCATC
TGCACCACCGGCAAGCTGCCCGTGCCCTGGCCCACCCTCGTGACCACCCTGACCTACGGCGTGCAGTGCT
TCAGCCGCTACCCCGACCACATGAAGCAGCACGACTTCTTCAAGTCCGCCATGCCCGAAGGCTACGTCCA
GGAGCGCACCATCTTCTTCAAGGACGACGGCAACTACAAGACCCGCGCCGAGGTGAAGTTCGAGGGCGAC
ACCCTGGTGAACCGCATCGAGCTGAAGGGCATCGACTTCAAGGAGGACGGCAACATCCTGGGGCACAAGC
TGGAGTACAACTACAACAGCCACAACGTCTATATCATGGCCGACAAGCAGAAGAACGGCATCAAGGTGAA
CTTCAAGATCCGCCACAACATCGAGGACGGCAGCGTGCAGCTCGCCGACCACTACCAGCAGAACACCCCC
ATCGGCGACGGCCCCGTGCTGCTGCCCGACAACCACTACCTGAGCACCCAGTCCGCCCTGAGCAAAGACC
CCAACGAGAAGCGCGATCACATGGTCCTGCTGGAGTTCGTGACCGCCGCCGGGATCACTCTCGGCATGGA
CGAGCTGTACAAGGGTGGCCATGATGAGCTTTAAGCTTGCTCTCAAGATCAAAGGCTTAAAAAGCTGGGG
TTTTATGAATGGGATCAAAGTTTCTTTTTTTCTTTTATATTTGCTTCTCCATTTGTTTGTTTCATTTCCC
TTTTTGTTTTCGTTTCTATGATGCACTTGTGTGTGACAAACTCTCTGGGTTTTTACTTACGTCTGCGTTT
CAAAAAAAAAAACCGCTTTCGTTTTGCGTTTTAGTCCCATTGTTTTGTAGCTCTGAGTGATCGAATTGAT
GCCTCTTTATTCCTTTTGTTCCCTATAATTTCTTTCAAAACTCAGAAGAAAAACCTTGAAACTCTTTGCA
ATGTTAATATAAGTATTGTATAAGATTTTTATTGATTTGGTTATTAGTCTTACTTTTGCTACCTCCATCT
TCACTTGGAACTGATATTCTGAATAGTTAAAGCGTTACATGTGTTCCATTCACAAATGAACTTAAACTAG
CACAAAGTCAGATATTTTAAGATCGCACCATTTCGCTGAGCTCGAATTCTAGTTTGTCTTCACAGAGTGG
GGCCCACTGCATCCACCCCAGTACATTAAAAACGTCCGCAATGTGTTATTAAGTTGTCTAAGCGTCAATT
TGTTTACACCACAATATATCCTGCCACCAGCCAGCCAACAGCTCCCCGACCGGCAGCTCGGCACAAAATC
ACCACTCGATACAGGCAGCCCATCAGTCAGATCAGGATCTCCTTTGCGACGCTCACCGGGCTGGTTGCCC
TCGCCGCTGGGCTGGCGGCCGTCTATGGCCCTGCAAACGCGCCAGAAACGCCGTCGAAGCCGTGTGCGAG
ACACCGCGGCCGCCGGCGTTGTGGATACCTCGCGGAAAACTTGGCCCTCACTGACAGATGAGGGGCGGAC
GTTGACACTTGAGGGGCCGACTCACCCGGCGCGGCGTTGACAGATGAGGGGCAGGCTCGATTTCGGCCGG
CGACGTGGAGCTGGCCAGCCTCGCAAATCGGCGAAAACGCCTGATTTTACGCGAGTTTCCCACAGATGAT
GTGGACAAGCCTGGGGATAAGTGCCCTGCGGTATTGACACTTGAGGGGCGCGACTACTGACAGATGAGGG
GCGCGATCCTTGACACTTGAGGGGCAGAGTGCTGACAGATGAGGGGCGCACCTATTGACATTTGAGGGGC
TGTCCACAGGCAGAAAATCCAGCATTTGCAAGGGTTTCCGCCCGTTTTTCGGCCACCGCTAACCTGTCTT
TTAACCTGCTTTTAAACCAATATTTATAAACCTTGTTTTTAACCAGGGCTGCGCCCTGTGCGCGTGACCG
CGCACGCCGAAGGGGGGTGCCCCCCCTTCTCGAACCCTCCCGGCCCGCTAACGCGGGCCTCCCATCCCCC
CAGGGGCTGCGCCCCTCGGCCGCGAACGGCCTCACCCCAAAAATGGCAGCGCTGGCCAATTCGTGCGCGG
AACCCCTATTTGTTTATTTTTCTAAATACATTCAAATATGTATCCGCTCATGAGACAATAACCTTGATAA
ATGCTTCAATAATATTGAAAAAGGAAGAGTATGAGTATTCAACATTTCCGTGTCGCCCTTATTCCCTTTT
TTGCGGCATTTTGCCTTCCTGTTTTTGCTCACCCAGAAACGCTGGTGAAAGTAAAAGATGCTGAAGATCA
GTTGGGTGCACGAGTGGGTTACATCGAACTGGATCTCAACAGCGGTAAGATCCTTGAGAGTTTTCGCCCC
GAAGAACGTTTTCCAATGATGAGCACTTTTAAAGTTCTGCTATGTGGCGCGGTATTATCCCGTATTGACG
CCGGGCAAGAGCAACTCGGTCGCCGCATACACTATTCTCAGAATGACTTGGTTGAGTACTCACCAGTCAC
AGAAAAGCATCTTACGGATGGCATGACAGTAAGAGAATTATGCAGTGCTGCCATAACCATGAGTGATAAC
ACTGCGGCCAACTTACTTCTGACAACGATCGGAGGACCGAAGGAGCTAACCGCTTTTTTGCACAACATGG
GGGATCATGTAACTCGCCTTGATCGTTGGGAACCGGAGCTGAATGAAGCCATACCAAACGACGAGCGTGA
CACCACGATGCCTGTAGCAATGGCAACAACGTTGCGCAAACTATTAACTGGCGAACTACTTACTCTAGCT
TCCCGGCAACAATTAATAGACTGGATGGAGGCGGATAAAGTTGCAGGACCACTTCTGCGCTCGGCCCTTC
CGGCTGGCTGGTTTATTGCTGATAAATCTGGAGCCGGTGAGCGTGGTTCTCGCGGTATCATTGCAGCACT
GGGGCCAGATGGTAAGCCCTCCCGTATCGTAGTTATCTACACGACGGGGAGTCAGGCAACTATGGATGAA
CGAAATAGACAGATCGCTGAGATAGGTGCCTCACTGATTAAGCATTGGTAACTGTCAGACCAAGTTTACT
CATATATACTTTAGATTGATTTAAAACTTCATTTTTAATTTAAAAGGATCTAGGTGAAGATCCTTTTTGA
TAATCTCATGACCAAAATCCCTTAACGTGAGTTTTCGTTCCACTGAGCGTCAGACCCCGTAGAAAAGATC
AAAGGATCTTCTTGAGATCCTTTTTTTCTGCGCGTAATCTGCTGCTTGCAAACAAAAAAACCACCGCTAC
CAGCGGTGGTTTGTTTGCCGGATCAAGAGCTACCAACTCTTTTTCCGAAGGTAACTGGCTTCAGCAGAGC
GCAGATACCAAATACTGTTCTTCTAGTGTAGCCGTAGTTAGGCCACCACTTCAAGAACTCTGTAGCACCG
CCTACATACCTCGCTCTGCTAATCCTGTTACCAGTGGCTGCTGCCAGTGGCGATAAGTCGTGTCTTACCG
GGTTGGACTCAAGACGATAGTTACCGGATAAGGCGCAGCGGTCGGGCTGAACGGGGGGTTCGTGCACACA
GCCCAGCTTGGAGCGAACGACCTACACCGAACTGAGATACCTACAGCGTGAGCTATGAGAAAGCGCCACG
CTTCCCGAAGGGAGAAAGGCGGACAGGTATCCGGTAAGCGGCAGGGTCGGAACAGGAGAGCGCACGAGGG
AGCTTCCAGGGGGAAACGCCTGGTATCTTTATAGTCCTGTCGGGTTTCGCCACCTCTGACTTGAGCGTCG
ATTTTTGTGATGCTCGTCAGGGGGGCGGAGCCTATGGAAAAACGCCAGCAACGCGGCCTTTTTACGGTTC
CTGGCAGATCCTAGATGTGGCGCAACGATGCCGGCGACAAGCAGGAGCGCACCGACTTCTTCCGCATCAA
GTGTTTTGGCTCTCAGGCCGAGGCCCACGGCAAGTATTTGGGCAAGGGGTCGCTGGTATTCGTGCAGGGC
AAGATTCGGAATACCAAGTACGAGAAGGACGGCCAGACGGTCTACGGGACCGACTTCATTGCCGATAAGG
TGGATTATCTGGACACCAAGGCACCAGGCGGGTCAAATCAGGAATAAGGGCACATTGCCCCGGCGTGAGT
CGGGGCAATCCCGCAAGGAGGGTGAATGAATCGGACGTTTGACCGGAAGGCATACAGGCAAGAACTGATC
GACGCGGGGTTTTCCGCCGAGGATGCCGAAACCATCGCAAGCCGCACCGTCATGCGTGCGCCCCGCGAAA
CCTTCCAGTCCGTCGGCTCGATGGTCCAGCAAGCTACGGCCAAGATCGAGCGCGACAGCGTGCAACTGGC
TCCCCCTGCCCTGCCCGCGCCATCGGCCGCCGTGGAGCGTTCGCGTCGTCTTGAACAGGAGGCGGCAGGT
TTGGCGAAGTCGATGACCATCGACACGCGAGGAACTATGACGACCAAGAAGCGAAAAACCGCCGGCGAGG
ACCTGGCAAAACAGGTCAGCGAGGCCAAGCAGGCCGCGTTGCTGAAACACACGAAGCAGCAGATCAAGGA
AATGCAGCTTTCCTTGTTCGATATTGCGCCGTGGCCGGACACGATGCGAGCGATGCCAAACGACACGGCC
CGCTCTGCCCTGTTCACCACGCGCAACAAGAAAATCCCGCGCGAGGCGCTGCAAAACAAGGTCATTTTCC
ACGTCAACAAGGACGTGAAGATCACCTACACCGGCGTCGAGCTGCGGGCCGACGATGACGAACTGGTGTG
GCAGCAGGTGTTGGAGTACGCGAAGCGCACCCCTATCGGCGAGCCGATCACCTTCACGTTCTACGAGCTT
TGCCAGGACCTGGGCTGGTCGATCAATGGCCGGTATTACACGAAGGCCGAGGAATGCCTGTCGCGCCTAC
AGGCGACGGCGATGGGCTTCACGTCCGACCGCGTTGGGCACCTGGAATCGGTGTCGCTGCTGCACCGCTT
CCGCGTCCTGGACCGTGGCAAGAAAACGTCCCGTTGCCAGGTCCTGATCGACGAGGAAATCGTCGTGCTG
TTTGCTGGCGACCACTACACGAAATTCATATGGGAGAAGTACCGCAAGCTGTCGCCGACGGCCCGACGGA
TGTTCGACTATTTCAGCTCGCACCGGGAGCCGTACCCGCTCAAGCTGGAAACCTTCCGCCTCATGTGCGG
ATCGGATTCCACCCGCGTGAAGAAGTGGCGCGAGCAGGTCGGCGAAGCCTGCGAAGAGTTGCGAGGCAGC
GGCCTGGTGGAACACGCCTGGGTCAATGATGACCTGGTGCATTGCAAACGCTAGGGCCTTGTGGGGTCAG
TTCCGGCTGGGGGTTCAGCAGCCAGCGCCTGATCTGGGGA
Features (pLannotate 1.2.2; 16 found; start..end, strand, type, name):
    100..124     -  misc_feature   RB T-DNA repeat: right border repeat from nopaline C58 T-DNA
    170..2166    +  promoter       Ubi promoter: maize polyubiquitin gene promoter
   2177..2210    +  protein_bind   loxP: Cre-mediated recombination occurs in the 8-bp core sequence (GCATACAT). Cre recombinase
   2223..2285    +  CDS            CHI-B (fragment): CHIB_ARATH - Also known as PR3. Experimental evidence at protein level: Swiss-Prot protein existence level 1. Defense against chitin-containing fungal pathogens. Seems particularly implicated in resistance to jasmonate-inducing pathogens such as A.brassicicola. In vitro antifungal activity against T.reesei, but not against A.solani, F.oxysporum, S.sclerotiorum, G.graminis and P.megasperma. From Arabidopsis thaliana (Mouse-ear cress).
   2295..2999    +  CDS            mCherry: mCherry is a basic (constitutively fluorescent) red fluorescent protein published in 2004, derived from Discosoma sp.. It is reported to be a very rapidly-maturing monomer with low acid sensitivity.
   3055..3229    +  polyA_signal   CaMV poly(A) signal: cauliflower mosaic virus polyadenylation signal
   3239..3272    +  protein_bind   loxP: Cre-mediated recombination occurs in the 8-bp core sequence (GCATACAT). Cre recombinase
   3285..3347    +  CDS            CHI-B (fragment): CHIB_ARATH - Also known as PR3. Experimental evidence at protein level: Swiss-Prot protein existence level 1. Defense against chitin-containing fungal pathogens. Seems particularly implicated in resistance to jasmonate-inducing pathogens such as A.brassicicola. In vitro antifungal activity against T.reesei, but not against A.solani, F.oxysporum, S.sclerotiorum, G.graminis and P.megasperma. From Arabidopsis thaliana (Mouse-ear cress).
   3357..4073    +  CDS            EGFP: EGFP is a basic (constitutively fluorescent) green fluorescent protein published in 1996, derived from Aequorea victoria. It is reported to be a rapidly-maturing weak dimer with moderate acid sensitivity.
   4692..4716    -  misc_feature   LB T-DNA repeat: left border repeat from nopaline C58 T-DNA
   4808..5439    +  rep_origin     oriV: incP origin of replication
   5526..5630    +  promoter       AmpR promoter: bla
   5631..6491    +  CDS            AmpR: β-lactamase; bla; confers resistance to ampicillin, carbenicillin, and related antibiotics
   6662..7250    +  rep_origin     ori: high-copy-number ColE1/pMB1/pBR322/pUC origin of replication
   7586..8731    +  CDS            trfA: TRFA_ECOLX - Experimental evidence at protein level: Swiss-Prot protein existence level 1. Also involved in plasmid copy number control, promoting intermolecular coupling of protein bound iterons at oriV, which inhibits replication initiation. From Escherichia coli.
   8758..8778    +  CDS            TetR (fragment): tetracycline resistance regulatory protein; tetR
