[The description below was written by a language model from this plasmid's Addgene catalogue record and pLannotate feature annotations shown in this document.]
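Description:
EC71167 is a Level 1, Position 3 Golden Gate (MoClo-style) module built in the EC47822 backbone, carrying a Cre-responsive colour-switch reporter for use in plants, particularly cereals. The 8.8 kb plasmid is maintained in E. coli at high copy through a ColE1/pUC-type origin and selected with ampicillin (AmpR/bla). It also carries the broad-host-range incP oriV with its trfA replication initiator, and the insert lies between nopaline-type T-DNA right and left border repeats, features typical of binary-compatible Golden Gate acceptors. The transcriptional unit was assembled through BsaI sites that were destroyed in cloning. Internal BsaI, Esp3I and BpiI sites were removed by synonymous changes so that the module can be taken forward into higher-level multigene assemblies.

The payload is driven by the maize polyubiquitin promoter, a strong constitutive promoter in monocots. Immediately downstream, a loxP site precedes an mCherry coding sequence fused to a short N-terminal fragment of Arabidopsis basic chitinase (CHI-B). Together with the HDEL retention motif named in the record, this fragment serves to target the protein to the endoplasmic reticulum. A CaMV 35S polyadenylation signal terminates this first unit and is followed by a second loxP in the same orientation. Beyond it lies an eGFP coding sequence, also preceded by the chitinase fragment. The catalogue lists an actin terminator after it, although the feature table does not annotate this element.

Without Cre, cells express red ER-localised mCherry and the 35S terminator blocks read-through. Cre excises the floxed mCherry-terminator cassette, placing eGFP under the ubiquitin promoter. The resulting red-to-green switch reports recombination, and the associated publication used it within a heat-shock inducible expression system for cereals.
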