Addgene plasmid #154066: EC71167
Purpose: Level 1 Position 3 Golden Gate vector, pL1M-R3-UbqP-Loxp-ER-Targ-mCherry-HDEL-Loxp-eGFP
Depositing lab: Cristobal Uauy. Depositing organization: John Innes Centre. Publication: A heat-shock inducible system for flexible gene expression in cereals. Harrington SA, Backhaus AE, Fox S, Rogers C, Borrill P, Uauy C, Richardson A. Plant Methods. 2020 Oct 14;16:137. doi: 10.1186/s13007-020-00677-3. eCollection 2020. PubMed 33072173.
Backbone
  Vector backbone: EC47822
  Backbone manufacturer: ENSA
  Backbone size w/o insert (bp): 4376
  Total vector size (bp): 8790
  Vector type: Synthetic Biology
Growth in bacteria
  Bacterial resistance: Ampicillin, 100 μg/mL
  Growth temperature: 37°C
  Growth strain: DH5alpha
  Copy number: High Copy
Gene/Insert
  Gene/Insert name: ZmUBI::lox-mCHERRY-lox-T35S-eGFP-TAct (alt name: Lox bound mCHERRY)
  Species: A. thaliana (mustard weed), Synthetic; Zea mays
  Insert size (bp): 4414
  Mutation: All BsaI, Esp3I and BPiI restriction sites were removed using synonymous changes
  Promoter: Zea mays Ubiquitin Promoter
  Cloning method: Restriction Enzyme; 5′ cloning site BsaI (destroyed during cloning); 3′ cloning site BsaI (destroyed during cloning)
  Sequencing primers: 5′ GCACATACAAATGGACGAAC; 3′ CTGCCTGTATCGAGTGGTGA
Terms and licenses: Academic/Nonprofit Terms; Industry Terms: Not Available to Industry
How to cite: EC71167 was a gift from Cristobal Uauy (Addgene plasmid # 154066 ; http://n2t.net/addgene:154066 ; RRID:Addgene_154066)
